>Addgene plasmid #182345 | pSEM386 - mosTI unc-119 - NNN - gfp - tbb-2 | addgene full sequence | sequence record 361680 | Addgene NGS Result
GTAAAACGACGGCCAGTCATGCATAATCCGCACGCATCTGGAATAAGGAAGTGCCATTCCGCCTGACCTA
AGTGCTTTTCGAGATCGCCAAACCGGAGAACGATCAGGAGAATGATGAGTCGCCACAGGAGTCGGCAAGA
TACGTGCGTTATAGATTTGCTCCAAACTTTTTGAAACTCAAAACGGTCGGAGCAACTGTGGAATTCAAAG
TAGGAGACATCCCAATCCATCATTTCCGAATGATCGAACGTCACTTCTTCAAAGATCGCCTTCTGAAGTG
TTTTGACTTTGAATTCGGATTCTGTATTCCGAATTCACGAAACAACTGTGAACATATCTATGAGTTCCCT
CAACTCTCTCAACAACTCAGTGAGTCATTATTCTAAAAAGTACAATTCAAAAGACTAATCTCTTTTTCAG
TGGACGACATGATCAACAATCCAAACGAGACTCGTTCTGACAGCTTCTATTTCGTCGATAACAAACTCGT
CATGCACAACAAAGCCGACTACTCATATGATGCATAAATCTTCATTGTTGAGTTTATCTTGTTGATTTTT
GAATAAATTATCAACTCTTTACTTTTTAATGGGTTATGAAATAAATAAACATTGAAAACTGATAAACAAC
GTTCATCTCTATAACTTCGTATAGCATACATTATACGAAGTTATTGCCTGAGACCAGCTAGCAAGCTTGC
ATGCCTGCAGGTCGACTCTAGAGGATCCCCGGGTACCGAGCTCAGGTCTCTAAAAATGTCAAAAGGAGAA
GAACTCTTTACCGGAGTCGTCCCAATTCTCGTCGAGCTCGACGGAGACGTAAACGGACACAAATTCTCGG
TTTCCGGAGAAGGAGAAGGAGGTAAGTTTTACGAAATTCTGAAGCTCACAAAACATGGAGTACATTTTTC
AGATGCTACTTATGGAAAACTCACCCTTAAATTCATTTGCACCACCGGAAAGCTCCCAGTGCCGTGGCCG
ACCCTTGTGACTACATTCTGCTACGGAGTTCAATGCTTTTCCCGCTACCCAGACCACATGAAGCGTCACG
ATTTCTTCAAATCAGCCATGCCAGAAGGATACGTCCAGGAGCGAACAATTTTCTTCAAGGACGATGGAAA
CTACAAGACTCGTGCTGAAGTCAAGTTTGAAGGAGATACTCTCGTGAACCGCATTGAGCTCAAGGTAAGT
TTATAATCTATGATCTTAATTTGGCAATGGAAAAAGTTTTTTCAGGGAATCGACTTCAAAGAAGATGGAA
ACATTCTTGGACACAAGCTCGAATACAACTATAACTCGCACAACGTGTATATCATGGCCGACAAGCAAAA
AAATGGAATCAAGGTCAACTTCAAGATTCGCCACAACATCGAAGACGGGTCGGTTCAACTCGCTGATCAC
TACCAGCAGAACACACCAATTGGAGGTAAGTTTTATTCCATAATACAAATATATATTGAACAATAATGCT
TTTCAGATGGACCAGTCCTCCTCCCTGATAATCACTACCTTTCCACTCAATCCGCTCTTAGCAAGGATCC
AAATGAGAAAAGAGATCACATGGTTCTTCTCGAGTTTGTCACCGCCGCCGGAATCACCCACGGAATGGAC
GAGCTTTACAAGTAAATGCAAAATCCTTTCAAGCATTCCCTTCTTCTCTATCACTCTTCTTTCTTTTTGT
CAAAAAATTCTCTCGCTAATTTATTTGCTTTTTTAATGTTATTATTTTATGACTTTTTATAGTCACTGAA
AAGTTTGCATCTGAGTGAAGTGAATGCTATCAAAATGTGATTCTGTCTGATGTACTTTCACAATCTCTCT
TCAATTCCATTTTGAAGTGCTTTAAACCCGAAAGGTTGAGAAAAATGCGAGCGCTCAAATATTTGTATTG
TGTTCGTTGAGTGACCCAACAAAAAGAGGAAACTTTATTGTGCCGCCAAGAAAAAAGTCTCACAGGAAAC
GGAGAATCTGTGCGGCAATGTCTTATCATTTGAAACGCGCCGTATCGATGCTGACATCATGCGGCTCCCG
TGTTAGTCGAGAAGATGGGTACGGGCCTTTATTCATCCAACACTCTACGGCTTCTTCAAGAGCTAGTAGG
GCACCCTGTAGTTGGAAAGGGATTATTTCGTATGGCGAGCCCATACCGTCTTTCTTGCGGAAGCTTAACA
CGATAGGAAGTTGGATAGTTTCGAACGATGGTTCCATACGGAACGCTGTCTCAAGGATGAGTCTGACGGA
GTGTAACTCGAAGGCTAGGTGGAGGCTCAGTGATGATAAGTCTGCGATGGTGGATGCATGTGTCATGGTC
ATAGCTGTTTCCTGTGTGAAATTGTTATCCGCTCAGAGGGCACAATCCTATTCCGCGCTATCCGACAATC
TCCAAGACATTAGGTGGAGTTCAGTTCGGCGTATGGCATATGTCGCTGGAAAGAACATGTGAGCAAAAGG
CCAGCAAAAGGCCAGGAACCGTAAAAAGGCCGCGTTGCTGGCGTTTTTCCATAGGCTCCGCCCCCCTGAC
GAGCATCACAAAAATCGACGCTCAAGTCAGAGGTGGCGAAACCCGACAGGACTATAAAGATACCAGGCGT
TTCCCCCTGGAAGCTCCCTCGTGCGCTCTCCTGTTCCGACCCTGCCGCTTACCGGATACCTGTCCGCCTT
TCTCCCTTCGGGAAGCGTGGCGCTTTCTCATAGCTCACGCTGTAGGTATCTCAGTTCGGTGTAGGTCGTT
CGCTCCAAGCTGGGCTGTGTGCACGAACCCCCCGTTCAGCCCGACCGCTGCGCCTTATCCGGTAACTATC
GTCTTGAGTCCAACCCGGTAAGACACGACTTATCGCCACTGGCAGCAGCCACTGGTAACAGGATTAGCAG
AGCGAGGTATGTAGGCGGTGCTACAGAGTTCTTGAAGTGGTGGCCTAACTACGGCTACACTAGAAGAACA
GTATTTGGTATCTGCGCTCTGCTGAAGCCAGTTACCTTCGGAAAAAGAGTTGGTAGCTCTTGATCCGGCA
AACAAACCACCGCTGGTAGCGGTGGTTTTTTTGTTTGCAAGCAGCAGATTACGCGCAGAAAAAAAGGATC
TCAAGAAGATCCTTTGATCTTTTCTACGGGGTCTGACGCTCTATTCAACAAAGCCGCCGTCCCGTCAAGT
CAGCGTAAATGGGTAGGGGGCTTCAAATCGTCCTCGTGATACCAATTCGGAGCCTGCTTTTTTGTACAAA
CTTGTTGATAATGGCAATTCAAGGATCTTCACCTAGATCCTTTTAAATTAAAAATGAAGTTTTAAATCAA
TCTAAAGTATATATGAGTAAACTTGGTCTGACAGTTACCAATGCTTAATCAGTGAGGCACCTATCTCAGC
GATCTGTCTATTTCGTTCATCCATAGTTGCCTGACTCCCCGTCGTGTAGATAACTACGATACGGGAGGGC
TTACCATCTGGCCCCAGTGCTGCAATGATACCGCGAGAGCCACGCTCACCGGCTCCAGATTTATCAGCAA
TAAACCAGCCAGCCGGAAGGGCCGAGCGCAGAAGTGGTCCTGCAACTTTATCCGCCTCCATCCAGTCTAT
TAATTGTTGCCGGGAAGCTAGAGTAAGTAGTTCGCCAGTTAATAGTTTGCGCAACGTTGTTGCCATTGCT
ACAGGCATCGTGGTGTCACGCTCGTCGTTTGGTATGGCTTCATTCAGCTCCGGTTCCCAACGATCAAGGC
GAGTTACATGATCCCCCATGTTGTGCAAAAAAGCGGTTAGCTCCTTCGGTCCTCCGATCGTTGTCAGAAG
TAAGTTGGCCGCAGTGTTATCACTCATGGTTATGGCAGCACTGCATAATTCTCTTACTGTCATGCCATCC
GTAAGATGCTTTTCTGTGACTGGTGAGTACTCAACCAAGTCATTCTGAGAATAGTGTATGCGGCGACCGA
GTTGCTCTTGCCCGGCGTCAATACGGGATAATACCGCGCCACATAGCAGAACTTTAAAAGTGCTCATCAT
TGGAAAACGTTCTTCGGGGCGAAAACTCTCAAGGATCTTACCGCTGTTGAGATCCAGTTCGATGTAACCC
ACTCGTGCACCCAACTGATCTTCAGCATCTTTTACTTTCACCAGCGTTTCTGGGTGAGCAAAAACAGGAA
GGCAAAATGCCGCAAAAAAGGGAATAAGGGCGACACGGAAATGTTGAATACTCATACTCTTCCTTTTTCA
ATATTATTGAAGCATTTATCAGGGTTATTGTCTCATGAGCGGATACATATTTGAATGTATTTAGAAAAAT
AAACAAATAGGGGTTCCGCGCACATTTCCCCGAAAAGTGCCAGATACCTGAAACAAAACCCATCGTACGG
CCAAGGAAGTCTCCAATAACTGTGATCCACCACAAGCGCCAGGGTTTTCCCAGTCACGACGTT
Features (pLannotate 1.2.2; 10 found; start..end, strand, type, name):
     72..524     +  CDS            unc-119 (fragment): UN119_CAEEL - Experimental evidence at protein level: Swiss-Prot protein existence level 1. Myristoyl-binding protein that acts as a cargo adapter: specifically binds the myristoyl moiety of a subset of N-terminally myristoylated proteins and is required for their localization. Plays a key role in ciliary membrane localization of proteins. Required for the establishment or function of the nervous system. From Caenorhabditis elegans.
    641..674     +  protein_bind   loxP: Cre-mediated recombination occurs in the 8-bp core sequence (GCATACAT). Cre recombinase
    693..743     -  misc_feature   MCS (fragment): pUC18/19 multiple cloning site
    759..1619    +  CDS            sg25: sg25 is a basic (constitutively fluorescent) green fluorescent protein published in 1997, derived from Aequorea victoria.
   1626..1949    +  terminator     tbb-2 terminator: tbb-2; transcription terminator for the C. elegans tubulin beta-2 gene
   2496..3084    -  rep_origin     ori: high-copy-number ColE1/pMB1/pBR322/pUC origin of replication
   3201..3225    -  protein_bind   attB1: mutant version of attB; recombination site for the Gateway® BP reaction BP Clonase™
   3325..4185    -  CDS            AmpR: β-lactamase; bla; confers resistance to ampicillin, carbenicillin, and related antibiotics
   4186..4290    -  promoter       AmpR promoter: bla
   4377..17      -  CDS            lacZα (fragment) (across the origin): LacZα fragment of β-galactosidase; lacZ fragment
