[The description below was written by a language model from this plasmid's Addgene catalogue record and pLannotate feature annotations shown in this document.]
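Description:
pSEM386 is an empty cloning vector for Caenorhabditis elegans transgenesis, built on the high-copy pTwist-Amp backbone and designed for the MosTI (Modular Safe-harbor Transgene Insertion) system. In bacteria it is maintained by a ColE1/pUC-type origin and selected with ampicillin through the β-lactamase gene and its native promoter. The annotation also picks up small remnants of lacZα and an attB1-like site in the backbone. These appear to be vector leftovers and not functional parts of the design.

The worm-specific payload starts with a fragment of the unc-119 coding sequence. Only part of the gene is annotated, which fits the catalogue description of unc-119 selection for single-copy insertion, although the record does not spell out how the fragment produces rescue at the target site. It is followed by a loxP site, a short multiple cloning site, a GFP coding sequence (annotated as an Aequorea victoria-derived green variant), and the tbb-2 3' UTR/terminator. No promoter is included, as the "NNN" in the name indicates. The user inserts a promoter or a promoter-plus-gene fragment upstream of gfp, either by conventional restriction cloning into the MCS or by Golden Gate assembly with BsaI. The downstream BsaI overhang is designed to serve as a consensus translation start context immediately before the gfp ATG.

The resulting plasmids carry transcriptional or translational GFP fusions terminated by the tbb-2 3' UTR. They are intended for targeted single-copy integration at MosTI safe-harbor landing sites, with unc-119 used to identify transgenic animals. The record does not state the purpose of the single loxP site.
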