Addgene plasmid #182345: pSEM386 - mosTI unc-119 - NNN - gfp - tbb-2
Purpose: (Empty Backbone) GFP fusion cloning vector for mosTI(unc-119). Transgene inserted upstream of gfp and tbb-2 3' UTR. MCS or Golden Gate (BsaI: tgcc - MCS - aaaa)
Depositing lab: Christian Froekjaer-Jensen. Depositing organization: King Abdullah University of Science and Technology (KAUST). Publication: Modular safe-harbor transgene insertion (MosTI) for targeted single-copy and extrachromosomal array integration in C. elegans. El Mouridi S, Alkhaldi F, Frokjaer-Jensen C. G3 (Bethesda). 2022 Jul 28. pii: 6651068. doi: 10.1093/g3journal/jkac184. PubMed 35900171.
Backbone
  Vector backbone: pTwist-Amp-high-copy
  Backbone manufacturer: Twist Biosciences
  Vector type: Worm Expression
Growth in bacteria
  Bacterial resistance: Ampicillin, 100 μg/mL
  Growth temperature: 37°C
  Growth strain: DH5alpha
  Copy number: High Copy
Terms and licenses: Academic/Nonprofit Terms; Industry Terms: Not Available to Industry
Depositor comments: www.wormbuilder.org MOdular Safe harbor Transgene Insertion (mosTI). Cloning vector for single-copy insertion using unc-119 selection. MCS/Golden Gate (BsaI) cloning vector for mosTI(unc-119). Transgene inserted upstream of gfp and tbb-2 3' UTR. BsaI overhangs: tgcc - mcs - aaaa (use aaaa as consensus start site for gfp with aaaaATG). Please visit https://www.biorxiv.org/content/10.1101/2022.04.19.488726v1.full for bioRxiv preprint.
How to cite: pSEM386 - mosTI unc-119 - NNN - gfp - tbb-2 was a gift from Christian Froekjaer-Jensen (Addgene plasmid # 182345 ; http://n2t.net/addgene:182345 ; RRID:Addgene_182345)
